>Addgene plasmid #109929 | pHH0103_NFKBIA_Ank | addgene full sequence | sequence record 215109 | Addgene NGS Result
TTGACAATTAATCATCGGCTCGTATAATGTGTGGAATTGTGAGCGGATAACAATTTCACACAGGAAACAG
CCAGTCCGTTTAGGTGTTTTCACGAGCACTTCACCAACAAGGACCATAGATTATGAAAATCGAAGAACAC
CATCACCATCACCATTCCAGCGGTAAGCTTATGTCCCCTATACTAGGTTATTGGAAAATTAAGGGCCTTG
TGCAACCCACTCGACTTCTTTTGGAATATCTTGAAGAAAAATATGAAGAGCATTTGTATGAGCGCGATGA
AGGTGATAAATGGCGAAACAAAAAGTTTGAATTGGGTTTGGAGTTTCCCAATCTTCCTTATTATATTGAT
GGTGATGTTAAATTAACACAGTCTATGGCCATCATACGTTATATAGCTGACAAGCACAACATGTTGGGTG
GTTGTCCAAAAGAGCGTGCAGAGATTTCAATGCTTGAAGGAGCGGTTTTGGATATTAGATACGGTGTTTC
GAGAATTGCATATAGTAAAGACTTTGAAACTCTCAAAGTTGATTTTCTTAGCAAGCTACCTGAAATGCTG
AAAATGTTCGAAGATCGTTTATGTCATAAAACATATTTAAATGGTGATCATGTAACCCATCCTGACTTCA
TGTTGTATGACGCTCTTGATGTTGTTTTATACATGGACCCAATGTGCCTGGATGCGTTCCCAAAATTAGT
TTGTTTTAAAAAACGTATTGAAGCTATCCCACAAATTGATAAGTACTTGAAATCCAGCAAGTATATAGCA
TGGCCTTTGCAGGGCTGGCAAGCCACGTTTGGTGGTGGCGACCATCCTCCAAAATCGGATCTGGAAGTTC
TGTTCCAGGGGCCCCTGTCCAGCGGTCTGGTTCCGCGTGGTTCCGGTACCGCGGCCCAGCCGGCCTTAAC
CGAAGATGGTGATAGCTTTCTGCATCTGGCAATTATCCATGAAGAAAAAGCACTGACCATGGAAGTTATT
CGTCAGGTTAAAGGTGATCTGGCCTTTCTGAATTTTCAGAATAATCTGCAGCAGACACCGCTGCACCTGG
CCGTTATTACCAATCAGCCGGAAATTGCCGAAGCACTGCTGGGTGCAGGTTGTGATCCGGAACTGCGTGA
TTTTCGTGGTAATACCCCGTTACATCTGGCGTGTGAACAGGGTTGTCTGGCAAGCGTTGGTGTTCTGACC
CAGAGCTGTACCACACCGCATCTGCATAGCATCCTGAAAGCAACCAATTATAACGGTCATACCTGTCTGC
ATTTAGCCAGCATTCATGGTTATCTGGGTATTGTTGAACTGCTGGTTAGCCTGGGTGCCGATGTTAATGC
ACAAGAACCGTGTAATGGTCGTACCGCACTGCACTTAGCAGTTGATCTGCAGAATCCGGATCTGGTGAGC
CTGCTGCTGAAATGTGGTGCAGATGTGAATCGTGTTACCTATCAGGGTTATAGCCCGTATCAGCTGACCT
GGGGTCGTCCGAGCACCCGTATTCAGCAACAGCTGGGTCAACTGACACTGGAAAATCTGCAAATGCTGCC
GGAAGCGGCCGCATA
[142 nt withheld, positions 1556-1697]
C
[98 nt withheld, positions 1699-1796]
AGTTTGTACTGGTGACGAAACTCAGTGTCTAGCTAGAGTGGC
[149 nt withheld, positions 1839-1987]
T
[41 nt withheld, positions 1989-2029]
T
[62 nt withheld, positions 2031-2092]
A
[35 nt withheld, positions 2094-2128]
CCTCCCTCAATCGGTTGAATGTCGCCCTTTTGTCTTTGGCGCTGGTAAACCATATGAA
[86 nt withheld, positions 2187-2272]
T
[54 nt withheld, positions 2274-2327]
CTAGCGCCGCCCTATACCTTGTCTGCCTCCCCGCGTTGCGTCGCGGTGCATGGAGCCGGGCCACCTCGAC
CTGAATGGAAGCCGGCGGCACCTCGCTAACGGATTCACCACTCCAAGAATTGGAGCCAATCAATTCTTGC
GGAGAACTGTGAATGCGCAAACCAACCCTTGGCAGAACATATCCATCGCGTCCGCCATCTCCAGCAGCCG
CACGCGGCGCATCTCGGGCAGCGTTGGGTCCTGGCCACGGGTGCGCATGATCGTGCTCCTGTCGTTGAGG
ACCCGGCTAGGCTGGCGGGGTTGCCTTACTGGTTAGCAGAATGAATCACCGATACGCGAGCGAACGTGAA
GCGACTGCTGCTGCAAAACGTCTGCGACCTGAGCAACAACATGAATGGTCTTCGGTTTCCGTGTTTCGTA
AAGTCTGGAAACGCGGAAGTCAGCGCCCTGCACCATTATGTTCCGGATCTGCATCGCAGGATGCTGCTGG
CTACCCTGTGGAACACCTACATCTGTATTAACGAAGCGCTGGCATTGACCCTGAGTGATTTTTCTCTGGT
CCCGCCGCATCCATACCGCCAGTTGTTTACCCTCACAACGTTCCAGTAACCGGGCATGTTCATCATCAGT
AACCCGTATCGTGAGCATCCTCTCTCGTTTCATCGGTATCATTACCCCCATGAACAGAAATCCCCCTTAC
ACGGAGGCATCAGTGACCAAACAGGAAAAAACCGCCCTTAACATGGCCCGCTTTATCAGAAGCCAGACAT
TAACGCTTCTGGAGAAACTCAACGAGCTGGACGCGGATGAACAGGCAGACATCTGTGAATCGCTTCACGA
CCACGCTGATGAGCTTTACCGCAGGATCCGCGAAATTGTAAGCGTTAATATTTTGTTAAAATTCGCGTTA
AATTTTTGTTAAATCAGCTCATTTTTTAACCAATAGGCCGAAATCGGCAAAATCCCTTATAAATCAAAAG
AATAGACCGAGATAGGGT
[37 nt withheld, positions 3326-3362]
AAAGAACGTGGACTCCAACGTCAAAGG
[49 nt withheld, positions 3390-3438]
T
[91 nt withheld, positions 3440-3530]
G
[124 nt withheld, positions 3532-3655]
CGCGGATCCTGCCTCGCGCGTTTCGGTGATGACGGTGAAAACCTCTGACACATGCAGCTCCCGGAGACGG
TCACAGCTTGTCTGTAAGCGGATGCCGGGAGCAGACAAGCCCGTCAGGGCGCGTCAGCGGGTGTTGGCGG
GTGTCGGGGCGCAGCCATGACCCAGTCACGTAGCGATAGCGGAGTGTATACTGGCTTAACTATGCGGCAT
CAGAGCAGATTGTACTGAGAGTGCACCATATGCGGTGTGAAATACCGCACAGATGCGTAAGGAGAAAATA
CCGCATCAGGCGCTCTTCCGCTTCCTCGCTCACTGACTCGCTGCGCTCGGTCGTTCGGCTGCGGCGAGCG
GTATCAGCTCACTCAAAGGCGGTAATACGGTTATCCACAGAATCAGGGGATAACGCAGGAAAGAACATGT
GAGCAAAAGGCCAGCAAAAGGCCAGGAACCGTAAAAAGGCCGCGTTGCTGGCGTTTTTCCATAGGCTCCG
CCCCCCTGACGAGCATCACAAAAATCGACGCTCAAGTCAGAGGTGGCGAAACCCGACAGGACTATAAAGA
TACCAGGGTTTCCCCCTGGAAGCTCCCTCGTGCGCTCTCCTGTTCCGACCCTGCCGCTTACCGGATACCT
GTCCGCCTTTCTCCCTTCGGGAAGCGTGGCGCTTTCTCATAGCTCACGCTGTAGGTATCTCAGTTCGGTG
TAGGTCGTTCGCTCCAAGCTGGGCTGTGTGCACGAACCCCCCGTTCAGCCCGACCGCTGCGCCTTATCCG
GTAACTATCGTCTTGAGTCCAACCCGGTAAGACACGACTTATCGCCACTGGCAGCAGCCACTGGTAACAG
GATTAGCAGAGCGAGGTATGTAGGCGGTGCTACAGAGTTCTTGAAGTGGTGGCCTAACTACGGCTACACT
AGAAGGACAGTATTTGGTATCTGCGCTCTGCTGAAGCCAGTTACCTTCGGAAAAAGAGTTGGTAGCTCTT
GATCCGGCAAACAAACCACCGCTGGTAGCGGTGGTTTTTTTGTTTGCAAGCAGCAGATTACGCGCAGAAA
AAAAGGATCTCAAGAAGATCCTTTGATCTTTTCTACGGGGTCTGACGCTCAGTGGAACGAAAACTCACGT
TAAGGGATTTTGGTCATGAGATTATCAAAAAGGATCTTCACCTAGATCCTTTTAAATTAAAAATGAAGTT
TTAAATCAATCTAAAGTATATATGAGTAAACTTGGTCTGACAGTTACCAATGCTTAATCAGTGAGGCACC
TATCTCAGCGATCTGTCTATTTCGTTCATCCATAGTTGCCTGACTCCCCGTCGTGTAGATAACTACGATA
CGGGAGGGCTTACCATCTGGCCCCAGTGCTGCAATGATACCGCGAGACCCACGCTCACCGGCTCCAGATT
TATCAGCAATAAACCAGCCAGCCGGAAGGGCCGAGCGCAGAAGTGGTCCTGCAACTTTATCCGCCTCCAT
CCAGTCTATTAATTGTTGCCGGGAAGCTAGAGTAAGTAGTTCGCCAGTTAATAGTTTGCGCAACGTTGTT
GCCATTGCTGCAGGCATCGTGGTGTCACGCTCGTCGTTTGGTATGGCTTCATTCAGCTCCGGTTCCCAAC
GATCAAGGCGAGTTACATGATCCCCCATGTTGTGCAAAAAAGCGGTTAGCTCCTTCGGTCCTCCGATCGT
TGTCAGAAGTAAGTTGGCCGCAGTGTTATCACTCATGGTTATGGCAGCACTGCATAATTCTCTTACTGTC
ATGCCATCCGTAAGATGCTTTTCTGTGACTGGTGAGTACTCAACCAAGTCATTCTGAGAATAGTGTATGC
GGCGACCGAGTTGCTCTTGCCCGGCGTCAACACGGGATAATACCGCGCCACATAGCAGAACTTTAAAAGT
GCTCATCATTGGAAAACGTTCTTCGGGGCGAAAACTCTCAAGGATCTTACCGCTGTTGAGATCCAGTTCG
ATGTAACCCACTCGTGCACCCAACTGATCTTCAGCATCTTTTACTTTCACCAGCGTTTCTGGGTGAGCAA
AAACAGGAAGGCAAAATGCCGCAAAAAAGGGAATAAGGGCGACACGGAAATGTTGAATACTCATACTCTT
CCTTTTTCAATATTATTGAAGCATTTATCAGGGTTATTGTCTCATGAGCGGATACATATTTGAATGTATT
TAGAAAAATAAACAAATAGGGGTTCCGCGCACATTTCCCCGAAAAGTGCCACCTGACGTCTAAGAAACCA
TTATTATCATGACATTAACCTATAAAAATAGGCGTATCACGAGGCCCTTTCGTCTTCAAGAATTCCCGAC
ACCATCGAATGGTGCAAAACCTTTCGCGGTATGGCATGATAGCGCCCGGAAGAGAGTCAATTCAGGGTGG
TGAATGTGAAACCAGTAACGTTATACGATGTCGCAGAGTATGCCGGTGTCTCTTATCAGACCGTTTCCCG
CGTGGTGAACCAGGCCAGCCACGTTTCTGCGAAAACGCGGGAAAAAGTGGAAGCGGCGATGGCGGAGCTG
AATTACATTCCCAACCGCGTGGCACAACAACTGGCGGGCAAACAGTCGTTGCTGATTGGCGTTGCCACCT
CCAGTCTGGCCCTGCACGCGCCGTCGCAAATTGTCGCGGCGATTAAATCTCGCGCCGATCAACTGGGTGC
CAGCGTGGTGGTGTCGATGGTAGAACGAAGCGGCGTCGAAGCCTGTAAAGCGGCGGTGCACAATCTTCTC
GCGCAACGCGTCAGTGGGCTGATCATTAACTATCCGCTGGATGACCAGGATGCCATTGCTGTGGAAGCTG
CCTGCACTAATGTTCCGGCGTTATTTCTTGATGTCTCTGACCAGACACCCATCAACAGTATTATTTTCTC
CCATGAAGACGGTACGCGACTGGGCGTGGAGCATCTGGTCGCATTGGGTCACCAGCAAATCGCGCTGTTA
GCGGGCCCATTAAGTTCTGTCTCGGCGCGTCTGCGTCTGGCTGGCTGGCATAAATATCTCACTCGCAATC
AAATTCAGCCGATAGCGGAACGGGAAGGCGACTGGAGTGCCATGTCCGGTTTTCAACAAACCATGCAAAT
GCTGAATGAGGGCATCGTTCCCACTGCGATGCTGGTTGCCAACGATCAGATGGCGCTGGGCGCAATGCGC
GCCATTACCGAGTCCGGGCTGCGCGTTGGTGCGGATATCTCGGTAGTGGGATACGACGATACCGAAGACA
GCTCATGTTATATCCCGCCGTTAACCACCATCAAACAGGATTTTCGCCTGCTGGGGCAAACCAGCGTGGA
CCGCTTGCTGCAACTCTCTCAGGGCCAGGCGGTGAAGGGCAATCAGCTGTTGCCCGTCTCACTGGTGAAA
AGAAAAACCACCCTGGCGCCCAATACGCAAACCGCCTCTCCCCGCGCGTTGGCCGATTCATTAATGCAGC
TGGCACGACAGGTTTCCCGACTGGAAAGCGGGCAGTGAGCGCAACGCAATTAATGTAAGTTAGCTCACTC
ATTAGGCACAATTCTCATGTTTGACAGCTTATCATCGACTGCACGGTGCACCAATGCTTCTGGCGTCAGG
CAGCCATCGGAAGCTGTGGTATGGCTGTGCAGGTCGTAAATCACTGCATAATTCGTGTCGCTCAAGGCGC
ACTCCCGTTCTGGATAATGTTTTTTGCGCCGACATCATAACGGTTCTGGCAAATATTCTGAAATGAGCTG
Features (pLannotate 1.2.2; 21 found; start..end, strand, type, name):
      1..29      +  promoter       tac promoter: strong E. coli promoter; hybrid between the trp and lac UV5 promoters
     37..53      +  protein_bind   lac operator: The lac repressor binds to the lac operator to inhibit transcription in E. coli. This inhibition can be relieved by adding lactose or isopropyl-β-D-thiogalactopyranoside (IPTG). lac repressor encoded by lacI
    138..155     +  CDS            6xHis: 6xHis affinity tag
    171..824     +  CDS            GST26_SCHJA: Experimental evidence at protein level: Swiss-Prot protein existence level 1. GST isoenzymes appear to play a central role in the parasite detoxification system. Other functions are also suspected including a role in increasing the solubility of haematin in the parasite gut. From Schistosoma japonicum (Blood fluke).
    870..1547    +  CDS            NFKBIA (fragment): IKBA_HUMAN - Also known as IKBA, MAD3, NFKBI. Experimental evidence at protein level: Swiss-Prot protein existence level 1. Inhibits the activity of dimeric NF-kappa-B/REL complexes by trapping REL dimers in the cytoplasm through masking of their nuclear localization signals. On cellular stimulation by immune and proinflammatory responses, becomes phosphorylated promoting ubiquitination and degradation, enabling the dimeric RELA to translocate to the nucleus and activate transcription. From Homo sapiens (Human).
   1560..1607    +  terminator     fd terminator (sequence withheld): central terminator from bacteriophage fd (Otsuka and Kunisawa, 1982)
   1612..1824    +  CDS            M13 gene III (fragment) (sequence partly withheld): pIII; III; minor coat protein
   1839..2309    +  CDS            M13 gene III (fragment) (sequence partly withheld): pIII; III; minor coat protein
   2331..2401    +  CDS            TcR (fragment): tetracycline efflux protein; tet; confers resistance to tetracycline
   2643..3023    -  CDS            YPB1_ECOLX: Protein predicted: Swiss-Prot protein existence level 4. From Escherichia coli.
   3040..3191    +  CDS            rop (fragment): Rop protein, which maintains plasmids at low copy number; rop
   3227..3655    -  rep_origin     f1 ori (sequence partly withheld): f1 bacteriophage origin of replication; arrow indicates direction of (+) strand synthesis
   3664..3703    +  CDS            rop (fragment): Rop protein, which maintains plasmids at low copy number; rop
   3805..3945    +  misc_feature   bom: basis of mobility region from pBR322
   4131..4718    -  rep_origin     ori: high-copy-number ColE1/pMB1/pBR322/pUC origin of replication
   4889..5749    -  CDS            AmpR: β-lactamase; bla; confers resistance to ampicillin, carbenicillin, and related antibiotics
   5750..5854    -  promoter       AmpR promoter: bla
   5963..6040    +  promoter       lacIq promoter: lacI (mutant); In the lacIq allele, a single base change in the promoter boosts expression of the lacI gene about 10-fold.
   6041..7123    +  CDS            lacI: lac repressor; lacI; The lac repressor binds to the lac operator to inhibit transcription in E. coli. This inhibition can be relieved by adding lactose or isopropyl-β-D-thiogalactopyranoside (IPTG).
   7136..7157    +  protein_bind   CAP binding site: CAP binding activates transcription in the presence of cAMP. E. coli catabolite activator protein
   7176..7193    +  promoter       tet promoter (fragment): E. coli promoter for tetracycline efflux protein gene
