[The description below was written by a language model from this plasmid's Addgene catalogue record and pLannotate feature annotations shown in this document.]
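Description:
pHH0103_NFKBIA_Ank is a 7.4 kb bacterial expression plasmid built on the pHH0103 backbone for producing and purifying the ankyrin-repeat region of human NFKBIA (IκBα), the inhibitor that retains NF-κB/REL dimers in the cytoplasm by masking their nuclear localization signals. The insert, cloned between SfiI and NotI sites, is annotated as a fragment of NFKBIA rather than the full coding sequence, consistent with the "Ank" domain designation. It lies downstream of a 6xHis tag and Schistosoma japonicum glutathione S-transferase, an arrangement consistent with an N-terminally His- and GST-tagged fusion that allows purification on either metal-chelate or glutathione resin. Transcription is driven by the strong hybrid tac promoter under control of a lac operator, and the plasmid carries its own lacI gene behind the up-mutated lacIq promoter, giving tight repression that is relieved by IPTG. A bacteriophage fd terminator follows the insert.

The plasmid is maintained in E. coli through a ColE1/pMB1-type origin and selected with ampicillin via β-lactamase; the catalogue lists it as low copy. The backbone appears to have pBR322 and phagemid ancestry. It contains a bom region, split rop fragments interrupted by an f1 origin, remnants of the tetracycline resistance gene and its promoter, and two fragments of M13 gene III. These gene III fragments lie after the terminator and so seem to be leftovers of a phage-display vector rather than part of the expressed product. The associated publication is a large-scale survey of high-affinity ligands for peptide recognition modules, which suggests the purified domain served as a target protein in that work, although the record states only expression and purification as the purpose.
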