Addgene plasmid #109929: pHH0103_NFKBIA_Ank
Purpose: Protein expression and purification of NFKBIA_Ank
Depositing lab: Sachdev Sidhu. Depositing organization: University of Toronto. Publication: Large-scale survey and database of high affinity ligands for peptide recognition modules. Teyra J, Kelil A, Jain S, Helmy M, Jajodia R, Hooda Y, Gu J, D'Cruz AA, Nicholson SE, Min J, Sudol M, Kim PM, Bader GD, Sidhu SS. Mol Syst Biol. 2020 Dec;16(12):e9310. doi: 10.15252/msb.20199310. PubMed 33438817.
Backbone
  Vector backbone: pHH0103
  Vector type: Bacterial Expression
Growth in bacteria
  Bacterial resistance: Ampicillin, 100 μg/mL
  Growth temperature: 37°C
  Growth strain: DH5alpha
  Copy number: Low Copy
Gene/Insert
  Gene/Insert name: NFKBIA_Ank
  Species: H. sapiens (human)
  Cloning method: Restriction Enzyme; 5′ cloning site Sfi1 (unknown if destroyed); 3′ cloning site Not1 (unknown if destroyed)
Terms and licenses: Academic/Nonprofit Terms; Industry Terms: Not Available to Industry
How to cite: pHH0103_NFKBIA_Ank was a gift from Sachdev Sidhu (Addgene plasmid # 109929 ; http://n2t.net/addgene:109929 ; RRID:Addgene_109929)
